Addgene plasmid #194429: LT2_33_PyruPro_X2site
Purpose: Plasmid for genome integration in X2 site expressing PyruPro (Pyruvate consumption Probe)
Depositing lab: Lisbeth Olsson. Depositing organization: Chalmers University of Technology. Publication: ScEnSor Kit for Saccharomyces cerevisiae Engineering and Biosensor-Driven Investigation of the Intracellular Environment. Torello Pianale L, Olsson L. ACS Synth Biol. 2023 Aug 8. doi: 10.1021/acssynbio.3c00124. PubMed 37552581.
Backbone
  Vector backbone: MoClo YTK
  Vector type: Yeast Expression ; Used as donor DNA in genome integration after linearisation with NotI
Growth in bacteria
  Bacterial resistance: Kanamycin, 50 μg/mL
  Growth temperature: 37°C
  Growth strain: DH5alpha
  Copy number: High Copy
Gene/Insert
  Gene/Insert name: PyruPro (alt name: pPDC1-ymYPET-tCYC1)
  Species: S. cerevisiae (budding yeast)
  Mutation: NA
  Cloning method: Restriction Enzyme; 5′ cloning site BsmBI (destroyed during cloning); 3′ cloning site BsmBI (destroyed during cloning)
Resource information
  A portion of this plasmid was derived from a plasmid made by: Sequence for ymYPET obtained from Addgene plasmid #118455; Sequence for pTEFmut8 amplified from Addgene plasmid #124582.
Terms and licenses: Academic/Nonprofit Terms; Industry Terms: Not Available to Industry
How to cite: LT2_33_PyruPro_X2site was a gift from Lisbeth Olsson (Addgene plasmid # 194429 ; http://n2t.net/addgene:194429 ; RRID:Addgene_194429)
