[The description below was written by a language model from this plasmid's Addgene catalogue record and pLannotate feature annotations shown in this document.]
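Description:
LT2_33_PyruPro_X2site is a yeast integration donor plasmid built on the MoClo Yeast Toolkit (YTK) framework by BsmBI Golden Gate-type assembly, with the BsmBI sites destroyed in the process. It is maintained in E. coli as a high-copy plasmid through a ColE1/pUC-type origin and selected with kanamycin via the aph(3')-Ia KanR gene. No yeast origin of replication or yeast selection marker is annotated, which fits its stated use. The plasmid is linearised with NotI and the released fragment serves as donor DNA for integration at the X2 genomic site of Saccharomyces cerevisiae. The X2 homology arms that this implies are not picked up in the feature table.

The payload is PyruPro, a "pyruvate consumption probe", described as pPDC1-ymYPET-tCYC1. A yellow fluorescent protein (ymYPET, which the automated annotation labels as the closely related mVenus) is placed under the S. cerevisiae PDC1 promoter and terminated by the CYC1 terminator. The PDC1 promoter is not itself annotated, but it presumably occupies the unannotated region upstream of the yellow fluorescent protein coding sequence. PDC1 encodes the major pyruvate decarboxylase, so yellow fluorescence reports transcriptional activity of this pyruvate-consuming step.

Downstream lies a second cassette in the same orientation, made up of a TEF1-type promoter, an mCherry coding sequence and the ADH1 terminator. The record notes that a pTEFmut8 sequence was used, so this promoter is probably that TEF1 variant. The record does not state the role of the cassette, but a constitutive red signal of this kind would typically serve as a reference for normalising the yellow reporter. The construct belongs to the ScEnSor Kit of biosensors for studying the intracellular environment of engineered yeast.
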