Features (pLannotate 1.2.2; 8 found; start..end, strand, type, name):
    655..1371    +  CDS            mVenus: mVenus is a basic (constitutively fluorescent) yellow fluorescent protein published in 2006, derived from Aequorea victoria. It is reported to be a rapidly-maturing monomer with moderate acid sensitivity.
   1387..1407    +  misc_feature   MCS (fragment): pBluescript multiple cloning site
   1408..1642    +  terminator     CYC1 terminator (fragment): S. cerevisiae CYC1; transcription terminator for CYC1
   1676..2073    +  promoter       TEF1 promoter: S. cerevisiae TEF1; promoter for EF-1α
   2087..2796    +  CDS            mCherry (fragment): monomeric derivative of DsRed fluorescent protein (Shaner et al., 2004) mammalian codon-optimized
   2811..2998    +  terminator     ADH1 terminator: S. cerevisiae ADH1; transcription terminator for the S. cerevisiae alcohol dehydrogenase 1 (ADH1) gene
   3247..4062    -  CDS            KanR: aminoglycoside phosphotransferase; aph(3')-Ia; confers resistance to kanamycin in bacteria or G418 (Geneticin®) in eukaryotes
   4287..4875    +  rep_origin     ori: high-copy-number ColE1/pMB1/pBR322/pUC origin of replication
>Addgene plasmid #194429 | LT2_33_PyruPro_X2site | addgene full sequence | sequence record 384687 | Addgene NGS Result
ATTCGCATCTAGACTGAACTGGCCGATAATTGCAGACGAACGGTAGCTTCCAGTTTTTGGTGGTTCTGGC
TTCCTTCCCGATTCCGCCCGCTAAACGCATAATTTTGTTGCCTGGTGGCATTTGCAAAATGCATAACCTA
TGCATTTAAAAGATTATGTATGCTCTTCTGACTTTTCGTGTGATGAGGCTCGTGGAAAAAATGAATAATT
TATGAATTTGAGAACAATTTTGTGTTGTTACGGTATTTTACTATGGAATAATCAATCAATTGAGGATTTT
ATGCAAATATCGTTTGAATATTTTTCCGACCCTTTGAGTACTTTTCTTCATAATTGCATAATATTGTCCG
CTGCCCGTTTTTCTGTTAGACGGTGTCTTGATCTACTTGCTATCGTTCAACACCACCTTATTTTCTAACT
ATTTTTTTTTTAGCTCATTTGAATCAGCTTATGGTGATGGCACATTTTTGCATAAACCTAGCTGTCCTCG
TTGAACATAGGAAAAAAAAATATATAAACAAGGCTCTTTCACTCTCCTTGGAATCAGATTTGGGTTTGTT
CCCTTTATTTTCATATTTCTTGTCATATTCTTTTCTCAATTATTATCTTCTACTCATAACCTCACGCAAA
ATAACACAGTCAAATCAATCAAATATGGTATCCAAGGGCGAAGAATTGTTCACCGGTGTGGTCCCAATCT
TGGTCGAGTTGGACGGTGACGTCAACGGTCACAAGTTCTCTGTTTCCGGTGAAGGTGAAGGAGATGCCAC
CTACGGTAAATTGACCTTGAAGTTGTTGTGCACCACCGGCAAGCTGCCAGTTCCATGGCCAACATTGGTC
ACCACTTTAGGTTATGGTTTACAATGTTTTGCTAGATATCCAGATCATATGAAACAACATGATTTCTTCA
AATCTGCTATGCCAGAAGGTTATGTTCAAGAAAGAACTATATTTTTCAAAGATGATGGTAATTATAAAAC
TAGAGCTGAAGTTAAATTTGAAGGAGATACTTTAGTTAATAGAATTGAATTGAAAGGTATTGATTTTAAA
GAAGATGGTAATATTTTAGGTCATAAATTAGAATATAATTATAATTCTCATAATGTTTATATTACAGCTG
ATAAACAAAAGAATGGTATTAAGGCTAATTTTAAAATTAGACATAATATTGAAGATGGTGGTGTTCAATT
AGCTGATCATTATCAACAAAATACTCCTATTGGTGACGGTCCAGTTTTATTACCTGATAATCATTATTTG
TCATATCAATCTAAATTGTCAAAAGATCCAAATGAAAAAAGAGATCATATGGTTTTGTTAGAATTTTTGA
CTGCAGCTGGTATTACTTTAGGTATGGATGAATTGTATAAAGGATCCTAACTCGAGATCGATACCGTCGA
CCTCGAGTCATGTAATTAGTTATGTCACGCTTACATTCACGCCCTCCTCCCACATCCGCTCTAACCGAAA
AGGAAGGAGTTAGACAACCTGAAGTCTAGGTCCCTATTTATTTTTTTTAATAGTTATGTTAGTATTAAGA
ACGTTATTTATATTTCAAATTTTTCTTTTTTTTCTGTACAAACGCGTGTACGCATGTAACATTATACTGA
AAACCTTGCTTGAGAAGGTTTTGGGACGCTCGGCTGCCAAACCAGATGTCAACACAGCTACAACGATAGC
TTCGAAACGTTTCTACTCCTCTTTTACTCTTCCAGATCTTCTCGGACTCCGCGCATCGCCGTACCACTTC
AAAACACCCAAGCACAGCATACTAAATTTCCCCTCTTTCTTCCTCTAGGGTGTCGTTAATTACCCGTACT
AAAGGTTTGGAAAAGAAAAAAGAGACCGCCTCGTTTCTTTTTCTTCGTCGAAAAAGGCAATAAAAATTTT
TATCACGTTTCTTTTTCTTGAAAATTCTTTTTTTGATTTTTTTCTCTTTCGATGACCTCCCATCGATATT
TAAGTTAATAAACGGCCTTCAATTTCCCAAGTTTCAGTCCCACTTTTCTTGCTCTACTACAACTTTTTTT
ACCTCTTGCTCATTAGAAAGAAAGCATAGCAATCTAATCTAAGTTTTCTAGAAAATATGGTGAGCAAGGG
CGAGGAGGATAACATGGCCATCATCAAGGAGTTCATGCGCTTCAAGGTGCACATGGAGGGCTCCGTGGAC
GGCCACGAGTTCGAGATCGAGGGCGAGGGCGAGGGCCGCCCCTACGAGGGCACCCAGACCGCCAAGCTGA
AGGTGACCAAGGGTGGCCCCCTGCCCTTCGCCTGGGACATCCTGTCCCCTCAGTTCATGTACGGCTCCAA
GGCCTACGTGAAGCACCCCGCCGACATCCCCGACTACTTGAAGCTGTCCTTCCCCGAGGGCTTCAAGTGG
GAGCGCGTGATGAACTTCGAGGACGGCGGCGTGGTGACCGTGACCCAGGACTCCTCCCTGCAGGACGGCG
AGTTCATCTACAAGGTGAAGCTGCGCGGCACCAACTTCCCCTCCGACGGCCCCGTAATGCAGAAGAAGAC
TATGGGCTGGGAGGCCTCCTCCGAGCGGATGTACCCCGAGGACGGCGCCCTGAAGGGCGAGATCAAGCAG
AGGCTGAAGCTGAAGGACGGCGGCCACTACGACGCTGAGGTCAAGACCACCTACAAGGCCAAGAAGCCCG
TGCAGCTGCCCGGCGCCTACAACGTCAACATCAAGTTGGACATCACCTCCCACAACGAGGACTACACCAT
CGTGGAACAGTACGAACGCGCCGAGGGCCGCCACTCCACCGGCGGCATGGACGAGCTGTACAAGTAAATC
CTAACTCGAGGCGAATTTCTTATGATTTATGATTTTTATTATTAAATAAGTTATAAAAAAAATAAGTGTA
TACAAATTTTAAAGTGACTCTTAGGTTTTAAAACGAAAATTCTTATTCTTGAGTAACTCTTTCCTGTAGG
TCAGGTTGCTTTCTCAGGTATAGCATGAGGTCGCTCTTATTGACCACACCTCTACCGGCATGCCGAGCAA
ATGCCTGCAAATCGCTCCCCATTTCGCTGAGCAGTTACAGAGATGTTACGAACCACTAGTGCACTGCAGT
ACATAACCCCTAGGTCTTCCTGAGAGTGACGAAGGCTAAGGTCACTTCTTCGTTTCCTTTATTGGGGTTT
CCGTGTAGCCTTCCCCTGAATAGTGTGGGACGTTTTATGAGAAGCCGTAAGAAATAGCCGAGCGGCCGCG
TGTTACAACCAATTAACCAATTCTGATTAGAAAAACTCATCGAGCATCAAATGAAACTGCAATTTATTCA
TATCAGGATTATCAATACCATATTTTTGAAAAAGCCGTTTCTGTAATGAAGGAGAAAACTCACCGAGGCA
GTTCCATAGGATGGCAAGATCCTGGTATCGGTCTGCGATTCCGACTCGTCCAACATCAATACAACCTATT
AATTTCCCCTCGTCAAAAATAAGGTTATCAAGTGAGAAATCACCATGAGTGACGACTGAATCCGGTGAGA
ATGGCAAAAGCTTATGCATTTCTTTCCAGACTTGTTCAACAGGCCAGCCATTACGCTCGTCATCAAAATC
ACTCGCATCAACCAAACCGTTATTCATTCGTGATTGCGCCTGAGCGAGGCGAAATACGCGATCGCTGTTA
AAAGGACAATTACAAACAGGAATCGAATGCAACCGGCGCAGGAACACTGCCAGCGCATCAACAATATTTT
CACCTGAATCAGGATATTCTTCTAATACCTGGAATGCTGTTTTCCCGGGGATCGCAGTGGTGAGTAACCA
TGCATCATCAGGAGTACGGATAAAATGCTTGATGGTCGGAAGAGGCATAAATTCCGTCAGCCAGTTTAGT
CTGACCATCTCATCTGTAACATCATTGGCAACGCTACCTTTGCCATGTTTCAGAAACAACTCTGGCGCAT
CGGGCTTCCCATACAATCGATAGATTGTCGCACCTGATTGCCCGACATTATCGCGAGCCCATTTATACCC
ATATAAATCAGCATCCATGTTGGAATTTAATCGCGGCCTGGAGCAAGACGTTTCCCGTTGAATATGGCTC
ATAACACCCCTTGTATTACTGTTTATGTAAGCAGACAGTTTTATTGTTCATGATGATATATTTTTATCTT
GTGCAATGTAACATCAGAGATTTTGAGACACAACGTGGCTTTGTTGAATAAATCGAACTTTTGCTGAGTT
GAAGGATCAGTCATGACCAAAATCCCTTAACGTGAGTTTTCGTTCCACTGAGCGTCAGACCCCGTAGAAA
AGATCAAAGGATCTTCTTGAGATCCTTTTTTTCTGCGCGTAATCTGCTGCTTGCAAACAAAAAAACCACC
GCTACCAGCGGTGGTTTGTTTGCCGGATCAAGAGCTACCAACTCTTTTTCCGAAGGTAACTGGCTTCAGC
AGAGCGCAGATACCAAATACTGTTCTTCTAGTGTAGCCGTAGTTAGGCCACCACTTCAAGAACTCTGTAG
CACCGCCTACATACCTCGCTCTGCTAATCCTGTTACCAGTGGCTGCTGCCAGTGGCGATAAGTCGTGTCT
TACCGGGTTGGACTCAAGACGATAGTTACCGGATAAGGCGCAGCGGTCGGGCTGAACGGGGGGTTCGTGC
ACACAGCCCAGCTTGGAGCGAACGACCTACACCGAACTGAGATACCTACAGCGTGAGCTATGAGAAAGCG
CCACGCTTCCCGAAGGGAGAAAGGCGGACAGGTATCCGGTAAGCGGCAGGGTCGGAACAGGAGAGCGCAC
GAGGGAGCTTCCAGGGGGAAACGCCTGGTATCTTTATAGTCCTGTCGGGTTTCGCCACCTCTGACTTGAG
CGTCGATTTTTGTGATGCTCGTCAGGGGGGCGGAGCCTATGGAAAAACGCCAGCAACGCGGCCTTTTTAC
GGTTCCTGGCCTTTTGCTGGCCTTTTGCTCACATGTTCTTTCCTGCGTTATCCCCTGATTCTGTGGATAA
CCGTGCGGCCGCCAATGTCAAAAGATCCTCTCATACCATATTAAGTAAATTGCCTCCATTTCTTTTTCCT
CGGGCAGAGAAACTCGCAGGCAACTTGCTCTCGAAGTGGTCACGTGCCCTGA
